>Addgene plasmid #53603 | pIhh4.5k-Luc | addgene partial sequence | sequence record 90317 | LucNRev 5'-CCTTATGCAGTTGCTCTCC-3'
CAAGCTTGTCGACTAGTCCGCGGTACCGCGGCCGCGCGCTCGAGAGCATGTCGACTAGTCCGCGGTACCC
CATGGGCAGCGCGACGCGGCTCAAGGCCGACGGGACTCAGGTGCGGGGCGGGGGCCCGGGGCCCTGGCTG
GTGGCGGCGTGCTGTCCCCCTCGGCGCCTCGACTCTGAGCTGCCCGGCTCGCCGGCCGCCAATAAATAGG
CCGGCCCGTTTGTTTTGGCAACGCGGCGACGGCGGGGGGCGGCGGGCGGCGGGGCTGAGGGCCGGCGGGC
TGGGCTGGGCTGGCCCGGCCGGCGGACTGAAGGGACCCGCGGTTAGCACCCCGGCCCGGCGGTCAGGCGG
CTCGGGCAGAGCGGGAGCTGCTGCCGTCTGCGGCGCAGCCCGGGGTCGAGTGAGAGGGGAAATGGAAGAG
ATCCGGGCTCGGGACCCGCGCAGACCGCACCCTATCCATGTCCCTGCCTCCTGCGCGCTCGACAGCGAAC
CTGCAGCAAGGGCAGCACAGCCTCCTCCCCCTCCGGCGGGCGGCCCCAAGGCTAGCCAGCCCTGTCCCGC
GCGCTCCTCA
