>Addgene plasmid #53603 | pIhh4.5k-Luc | addgene partial sequence | sequence record 91199 | pUC-3 5'-GCCATTCGCCATTCAGGCTGCGCAACTGTT-3'
GGCCTCTTCGCTATTACGCCAGCTGGCGAAAGGGGGATGTGCTGCAAGGCGATTAAGTTGGGTAACGCCA
GGGTTTTCCCAGTCACGACGTTGTAAAACGACGGCCAGTGAATTGTAATACGACTCACTATAGGGCGAAT
TGGGCCCGACGTCGCATGCTCCTCTAGAGCTTGCAGATCTGCGACTCTAGAGGATCTGCGACTCTAGAGG
ATCATAATCAGCCATACCACATTTGTAGAGGTTTTACTTGCTTTAAAAAACCTCCCACACCTCCCCCTGA
ACCTGAAACATAAAATGAATGCAATTGTTGTTGTTAACTTGTTTATTGCAGCTTATAATGGTTACAAATA
AAGCAATAGCATCACAAATTTCACAAATAAAGCATTTTTTTCACTGCATTCTAGTTGTGGTTTGTCCAAA
CTCATCAATGTATCTTATCATGTCTGGATCTGCGACTCTAGAGGATCATAATCAGCCATACCACATTTGT
AGAGGTTTTACTTGCTTTAAAAAACCTCCCACACCTCCCCCTGAACCTGAAACATAAAATGAATGCAATT
GTTGTTGTTAACTTGTTTATTGCAGCTTATAATGGTTACAAATAAAGCAATAGCATCACAAATTTCACAA
ATAAAGCATTTTTTTCACTGCATTCTAGTTGTGGTTTGTCCAAACTCATCAATGTATCTTATCATGTCTG
GATCTGCGACTCTAGAGGATCATAATCAGCCATACCACATTTGTAGAGGTTTTACTTGCTTTAAA
