>Addgene plasmid #53603 | pIhh4.5k-Luc | addgene partial sequence | sequence record 93167 | T7 5'-TAATACGACTCACTATAGGG-3'
AGCTTGCAGATCTGCGACTCTAGAGGATCTGCGACTCTAGAGGATCATAATCAGCCATACCACATTTGTA
GAGGTTTTACTTGCTTTAAAAAACCTCCCACACCTCCCCCTGAACCTGAAACATAAAATGAATGCAATTG
TTGTTGTTAACTTGTTTATTGCAGCTTATAATGGTTACAAATAAAGCAATAGCATCACAAATTTCACAAA
TAAAGCATTTTTTTCACTGCATTCTAGTTGTGGTTTGTCCAAACTCATCAATGTATCTTATCATGTCTGG
ATCTGCGACTCTAGAGGATCATAATCAGCCATACCACATTTGTAGAGGTTTTACTTGCTTTAAAAAACCT
CCCACACCTCCCCCTGAACCTGAAACATAAAATGAATGCAATTGTTGTTGTTAACTTGTTTATTGCAGCT
TATAATGGTTACAAATAAAGCAATAGCATCACAAATTTCACAAATAAAGCATTTTTTTCACTGCATTCTA
GTTGTGGTTTGTCCAAACTCATCAATGTATCTTATCATGTCTGGATCTGCGACTCTAGAGGATCATAATC
AGCCATACCACATTTGTAGAGGTTTTACTTGCTTTAAAAAACCTCCCACACCTCCCCCTGAACCTGAAAC
ATAAAATGAATGCAATTGTTGTTGTTAACTTGTTTATTGCAGCTTATAATGGTTACAAATAAAGCAATAG
CATCACAAATTTCACAAATAAAGCATTTTTTTCACTGCATTCTAGTTGTGGTTTGTCCAAA
