[The description below was written by a language model from this plasmid's Addgene catalogue record.]
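Description:
pIhh4.5k-Luc is a luciferase reporter plasmid built on the P4-Luc backbone (about 6.6 kb), giving a total construct of roughly 11.1 kb. It is maintained in E. coli as a high-copy plasmid under ampicillin selection. The record does not name the origin of replication, does not specify which luciferase the backbone encodes, and lists no eukaryotic selection marker. No feature table is provided, so details such as polyadenylation signals or other backbone elements cannot be confirmed.

The insert is an approximately 4.5 kb fragment of the mouse (M. musculus) Indian hedgehog (Ihh) promoter region, placed directly upstream of the luciferase coding sequence. It was introduced by restriction cloning, with the 5′ junction formed at SmaI/EcoRI sites that were destroyed in the process and the 3′ junction at an NcoI site that was retained. In this arrangement luciferase expression depends on the transcriptional activity of the Ihh regulatory sequence, so light output from transfected cells serves as a quantitative readout of promoter activity.

The stated purpose is in vitro DNA transfection assays. The associated work concerns activation of Ihh transcription by the transcription factor Atf4 during chondrocyte proliferation and differentiation in endochondral ossification. This suggests typical use in co-transfection experiments that test whether candidate factors or signalling conditions stimulate or repress the Ihh promoter, and as a starting point for mapping responsive elements within the 4.5 kb region.
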