Addgene plasmid #53603: pIhh4.5k-Luc
Purpose: Reporter construct containing a 4.5 kb promoter region of the Ihh gene in front of a luciferase gene for in vitro DNA transfection assays
Depositing lab: Xiangli Yang. Depositing organization: Vanderbilt University. Publication: Atf4 regulates chondrocyte proliferation and differentiation during endochondral ossification by activating Ihh transcription. Wang W, Lian N, Li L, Moss HE, Wang W, Perrien DS, Elefteriou F, Yang X. Development. 2009 Dec;136(24):4143-53. doi: 10.1242/dev.043281. Epub 2009 Nov 11. PubMed 19906842.
Backbone
  Vector backbone: P4-Luc
  Backbone manufacturer: Generic
  Backbone size w/o insert (bp): 6600
  Total vector size (bp): 11100
  Modifications to backbone: None
  Vector type: Luciferase ; reporter
Growth in bacteria
  Bacterial resistance: Ampicillin, 100 μg/mL
  Growth temperature: 37°C
  Growth strain: DH5alpha
  Copy number: High Copy
Gene/Insert
  Gene/Insert name: Ihh promoter (alt name: Ihh4.5k)
  Species: M. musculus (mouse)
  Insert size (bp): 4500
  Cloning method: Restriction Enzyme; 5′ cloning site SmaI/EcoRI (destroyed during cloning); 3′ cloning site NcoI (not destroyed)
  Sequencing primers: 5′ Luc1; 3′ NA
Terms and licenses: Academic/Nonprofit Terms; Industry Terms: Not Available to Industry
How to cite: pIhh4.5k-Luc was a gift from Xiangli Yang (Addgene plasmid # 53603 ; http://n2t.net/addgene:53603 ; RRID:Addgene_53603)
